>Addgene plasmid #146870 | pGEX-6P-1-DmGW182_862-1384_L | depositor full sequence | sequence record 289317 | Full Sequence
ACGTTATCGACTGCACGGTGCACCAATGCTTCTGGCGTCAGGCAGCCATCGGAAGCTGTGGTATGGCTGT
GCAGGTCGTAAATCACTGCATAATTCGTGTCGCTCAAGGCGCACTCCCGTTCTGGATAATGTTTTTTGCG
CCGACATCATAACGGTTCTGGCAAATATTCTGAAATGAGCTGTTGACAATTAATCATCGGCTCGTATAAT
GTGTGGAATTGTGAGCGGATAACAATTTCACACAGGAAACAGTATTCATGTCCCCTATACTAGGTTATTG
GAAAATTAAGGGCCTTGTGCAACCCACTCGACTTCTTTTGGAATATCTTGAAGAAAAATATGAAGAGCAT
TTGTATGAGCGCGATGAAGGTGATAAATGGCGAAACAAAAAGTTTGAATTGGGTTTGGAGTTTCCCAATC
TTCCTTATTATATTGATGGTGATGTTAAATTAACACAGTCTATGGCCATCATACGTTATATAGCTGACAA
GCACAACATGTTGGGTGGTTGTCCAAAAGAGCGTGCAGAGATTTCAATGCTTGAAGGAGCGGTTTTGGAT
ATTAGATACGGTGTTTCGAGAATTGCATATAGTAAAGACTTTGAAACTCTCAAAGTTGATTTTCTTAGCA
AGCTACCTGAAATGCTGAAAATGTTCGAAGATCGTTTATGTCATAAAACATATTTAAATGGTGATCATGT
AACCCATCCTGACTTCATGTTGTATGACGCTCTTGATGTTGTTTTATACATGGACCCAATGTGCCTGGAT
GCGTTCCCAAAATTAGTTTGTTTTAAAAAACGTATTGAAGCTATCCCACAAATTGATAAGTACTTGAAAT
CCAGCAAGTATATAGCATGGCCTTTGCAGGGCTGGCAAGCCACGTTTGGTGGTGGCGACCATCCTCCAAA
ATCGGATCTGGAAGTTCTGTTCCAGGGGCCCCTGGGATCCTATCAAGGAGCGTCCAATCAACAATCCCGA
TTAAATCAGTGGAAGCTTCCAGTATTAGATAAGGAGATCAACTCTGACAGTACGGAATTTTCTCGTGCCC
CAGGTGCAACGAAACAAAATTTGACGGCCAACACAAGCAACATAAACTCTTTGGGTCTTCAAAACGATAG
TACATGGTCAACTGGACGCAGTATTGGTGACGGTTGGCCTGATCCCTCATCTGATAACGAGAATAAAGAC
TGGTCTGTTGCTCAGCCAACTTCAGCAGCAACTGCTTACACTGATCTGGTCCAAGAGTTTGAGCCAGGCA
AGCCATGGAAGGGTTCACAGATCAAAAGCATAGAAGATGATCCCAGCATTACACCAGGAAGCGTTGCTAG
ATCTCCATTGTCTATTAATTCGACGCCAAAAGATGCTGACATATTTGCCAATACCGGTAAAAATTCACCG
ACTGATTTACCGCCACTAAGTTTATCGTCGTCTACATGGAGTTTTAATCCAAACCAAAATTATCCGAGTC
ACAGTTGGTCTGACAATAGTCAACAATGTACCGCCACTTCGGAGCTTTGGACAAGCCCGCTAAATAAATC
ATCGTCTCGAGGTCCCCCGCCAGGATTGACTGCCAATTCAAATAAATCTGCAAATAGTAATGCGTCAACG
CCAACAACTATTACCGGAGGTGCGAATGGATGGTTACAGCCTCGAAGTGGCGGTGTTCAAACCACAAACA
CTAATTGGACAGGTGGTAACACCACTTGGGGCTCCAGTTGGTTGCTTTTGAAAAATCTAACAGCACAGAT
TGATGGTCCTACTTTGCGTACACTGTGTATGCAGCATGGGCCCCTTGTCAGCTTTCACCCGTATTTGAAC
CAAGGAATTGCCTTATGTAAATATACTACTCGTGAGGAGGCGAACAAGGCGCAAATGGCGTTAAACAACT
GTGTCCTCGCCAACACCACAATATTTGCTGAATCTCCCAGCGAGAACGAGGTGCAAAGCATTATGCAGCA
CTTACCACAAACTCCTTCCTCTACAAGCTCTAGTGGAACTAGTGGTGGCAACGTCGGAGGCGTCGGCACT
TCAGCCAATAATGCAAACAGTGGTTCTGCAGCTTGTCTGTCCGGAAACAATAGCGGCAACGGAAACGGCA
GCGCGAGCGGCGCCGGCAGCGGCAACAATGGCAACAGTAGCTGCAACAACAGTGCCGCCGGGGGGGGCAG
CAGCAGCAACAACACGATTACCACTGTAGCAAATTCGAATCTTGTTGGTTCTAGTGGCTCTGTCTCAAAT
TCCTCTGGCGTTACTGCTAACTCTAGTACTGTTTCTGTAGTTAGTTGTACAGCGAGTGGGAATTCCATAA
ATGGGGCAGGTACTGCAAACAGTTCTGGTTCAAAGAGTAGTGCAAACAATTTAGCTAGCGGCCAGTCTAG
CGCTTCTAACTTAACTAATAGCACCAATTCAACATGGCGACAAACTAGCCAAAACCAAGCTCTTCAAAGT
CAAAGCAGGCCATCAGGCAGAGAAGCTGACTTTGATTATATATCTCTCGTTTATTCCATTGTTGATGATT
AAGCGGCCGCATCGTGACTGACTGACGATCTGCCTCGCGCGTTTCGGTGATGACGGTGAAAACCTCTGAC
ACATGCAGCTCCCGGAGACGGTCACAGCTTGTCTGTAAGCGGATGCCGGGAGCAGACAAGCCCGTCAGGG
CGCGTCAGCGGGTGTTGGCGGGTGTCGGGGCGCAGCCATGACCCAGTCACGTAGCGATAGCGGAGTGTAT
AATTCTTGAAGACGAAAGGGCCTCGTGATACGCCTATTTTTATAGGTTAATGTCATGATAATAATGGTTT
CTTAGACGTCAGGTGGCACTTTTCGGGGAAATGTGCGCGGAACCCCTATTTGTTTATTTTTCTAAATACA
TTCAAATATGTATCCGCTCATGAGACAATAACCCTGATAAATGCTTCAATAATATTGAAAAAGGAAGAGT
ATGAGTATTCAACATTTCCGTGTCGCCCTTATTCCCTTTTTTGCGGCATTTTGCCTTCCTGTTTTTGCTC
ACCCAGAAACGCTGGTGAAAGTAAAAGATGCTGAAGATCAGTTGGGTGCACGAGTGGGTTACATCGAACT
GGATCTCAACAGCGGTAAGATCCTTGAGAGTTTTCGCCCCGAAGAACGTTTTCCAATGATGAGCACTTTT
AAAGTTCTGCTATGTGGCGCGGTATTATCCCGTGTTGACGCCGGGCAAGAGCAACTCGGTCGCCGCATAC
ACTATTCTCAGAATGACTTGGTTGAGTACTCACCAGTCACAGAAAAGCATCTTACGGATGGCATGACAGT
AAGAGAATTATGCAGTGCTGCCATAACCATGAGTGATAACACTGCGGCCAACTTACTTCTGACAACGATC
GGAGGACCGAAGGAGCTAACCGCTTTTTTGCACAACATGGGGGATCATGTAACTCGCCTTGATCGTTGGG
AACCGGAGCTGAATGAAGCCATACCAAACGACGAGCGTGACACCACGATGCCTGCAGCAATGGCAACAAC
GTTGCGCAAACTATTAACTGGCGAACTACTTACTCTAGCTTCCCGGCAACAATTAATAGACTGGATGGAG
GCGGATAAAGTTGCAGGACCACTTCTGCGCTCGGCCCTTCCGGCTGGCTGGTTTATTGCTGATAAATCTG
GAGCCGGTGAGCGTGGGTCTCGCGGTATCATTGCAGCACTGGGGCCAGATGGTAAGCCCTCCCGTATCGT
AGTTATCTACACGACGGGGAGTCAGGCAACTATGGATGAACGAAATAGACAGATCGCTGAGATAGGTGCC
TCACTGATTAAGCATTGGTAACTGTCAGACCAAGTTTACTCATATATACTTTAGATTGATTTAAAACTTC
ATTTTTAATTTAAAAGGATCTAGGTGAAGATCCTTTTTGATAATCTCATGACCAAAATCCCTTAACGTGA
GTTTTCGTTCCACTGAGCGTCAGACCCCGTAGAAAAGATCAAAGGATCTTCTTGAGATCCTTTTTTTCTG
CGCGTAATCTGCTGCTTGCAAACAAAAAAACCACCGCTACCAGCGGTGGTTTGTTTGCCGGATCAAGAGC
TACCAACTCTTTTTCCGAAGGTAACTGGCTTCAGCAGAGCGCAGATACCAAATACTGTCCTTCTAGTGTA
GCCGTAGTTAGGCCACCACTTCAAGAACTCTGTAGCACCGCCTACATACCTCGCTCTGCTAATCCTGTTA
CCAGTGGCTGCTGCCAGTGGCGATAAGTCGTGTCTTACCGGGTTGGACTCAAGACGATAGTTACCGGATA
AGGCGCAGCGGTCGGGCTGAACGGGGGGTTCGTGCACACAGCCCAGCTTGGAGCGAACGACCTACACCGA
ACTGAGATACCTACAGCGTGAGCTATGAGAAAGCGCCACGCTTCCCGAAGGGAGAAAGGCGGACAGGTAT
CCGGTAAGCGGCAGGGTCGGAACAGGAGAGCGCACGAGGGAGCTTCCAGGGGGAAACGCCTGGTATCTTT
ATAGTCCTGTCGGGTTTCGCCACCTCTGACTTGAGCGTCGATTTTTGTGATGCTCGTCAGGGGGGCGGAG
CCTATGGAAAAACGCCAGCAACGCGGCCTTTTTACGGTTCCTGGCCTTTTGCTGGCCTTTTGCTCACATG
TTCTTTCCTGCGTTATCCCCTGATTCTGTGGATAACCGTATTACCGCCTTTGAGTGAGCTGATACCGCTC
GCCGCAGCCGAACGACCGAGCGCAGCGAGTCAGTGAGCGAGGAAGCGGAAGAGCGCCTGATGCGGTATTT
TCTCCTTACGCATCTGTGCGGTATTTCACACCGCATAAATTCCGACACCATCGAATGGTGCAAAACCTTT
CGCGGTATGGCATGATAGCGCCCGGAAGAGAGTCAATTCAGGGTGGTGAATGTGAAACCAGTAACGTTAT
ACGATGTCGCAGAGTATGCCGGTGTCTCTTATCAGACCGTTTCCCGCGTGGTGAACCAGGCCAGCCACGT
TTCTGCGAAAACGCGGGAAAAAGTGGAAGCGGCGATGGCGGAGCTGAATTACATTCCCAACCGCGTGGCA
CAACAACTGGCGGGCAAACAGTCGTTGCTGATTGGCGTTGCCACCTCCAGTCTGGCCCTGCACGCGCCGT
CGCAAATTGTCGCGGCGATTAAATCTCGCGCCGATCAACTGGGTGCCAGCGTGGTGGTGTCGATGGTAGA
ACGAAGCGGCGTCGAAGCCTGTAAAGCGGCGGTGCACAATCTTCTCGCGCAACGCGTCAGTGGGCTGATC
ATTAACTATCCGCTGGATGACCAGGATGCCATTGCTGTGGAAGCTGCCTGCACTAATGTTCCGGCGTTAT
TTCTTGATGTCTCTGACCAGACACCCATCAACAGTATTATTTTCTCCCATGAAGACGGTACGCGACTGGG
CGTGGAGCATCTGGTCGCATTGGGTCACCAGCAAATCGCGCTGTTAGCGGGCCCATTAAGTTCTGTCTCG
GCGCGTCTGCGTCTGGCTGGCTGGCATAAATATCTCACTCGCAATCAAATTCAGCCGATAGCGGAACGGG
AAGGCGACTGGAGTGCCATGTCCGGTTTTCAACAAACCATGCAAATGCTGAATGAGGGCATCGTTCCCAC
TGCGATGCTGGTTGCCAACGATCAGATGGCGCTGGGCGCAATGCGCGCCATTACCGAGTCCGGGCTGCGC
GTTGGTGCGGATATCTCGGTAGTGGGATACGACGATACCGAAGACAGCTCATGTTATATCCCGCCGTCAA
CCACCATCAAACAGGATTTTCGCCTGCTGGGGCAAACCAGCGTGGACCGCTTGCTGCAACTCTCTCAGGG
CCAGGCGGTGAAGGGCAATCAGCTGTTGCCCGTCTCACTGGTGAAAAGAAAAACCACCCTGGCGCCCAAT
ACGCAAACCGCCTCTCCCCGCGCGTTGGCCGATTCATTAATGCAGCTGGCACGACAGGTTTCCCGACTGG
AAAGCGGGCAGTGAGCGCAACGCAATTAATGTGAGTTAGCTCACTCATTAGGCACCCCAGGCTTTACACT
TTATGCTTCCGGCTCGTATGTTGTGTGGAATTGTGAGCGGATAACAATTTCACACAGGAAACAGCTATGA
CCATGATTACGGATTCACTGGCCGTCGTTTTACAACGTCGTGACTGGGAAAACCCTGGCGTTACCCAACT
TAATCGCCTTGCAGCACATCCCCCTTTCGCCAGCTGGCGTAATAGCGAAGAGGCCCGCACCGATCGCCCT
TCCCAACAGTTGCGCAGCCTGAATGGCGAATGGCGCTTTGCCTGGTTTCCGGCACCAGAAGCGGTGCCGG
AAAGCTGGCTGGAGTGCGATCTTCCTGAGGCCGATACTGTCGTCGTCCCCTCAAACTGGCAGATGCACGG
TTACGATGCGCCCATCTACACCAACGTAACCTATCCCATTACGGTCAATCCGCCGTTTGTTCCCACGGAG
AATCCGACGGGTTGTTACTCGCTCACATTTAATGTTGATGAAAGCTGGCTACAGGAAGGCCAGACGCGAA
TTATTTTTGATGGCGTTGGAATT
Features (pLannotate 1.2.2; 17 found; start..end, strand, type, name):
      6..107     -  CDS            yciV (fragment): RNAAM_ECOLI - Also known as trpH From Escherichia coli (strain K12).
    183..211     +  promoter       tac promoter: strong E. coli promoter; hybrid between the trp and lac UV5 promoters
    219..235     +  protein_bind   lac operator: The lac repressor binds to the lac operator to inhibit transcription in E. coli. This inhibition can be relieved by adding lactose or isopropyl-β-D-thiogalactopyranoside (IPTG). lac repressor encoded by lacI
    258..911     +  CDS            GST26_SCHJA: Experimental evidence at protein level: Swiss-Prot protein existence level 1. GST isoenzymes appear to play a central role in the parasite detoxification system. Other functions are also suspected including a role in increasing the solubility of haematin in the parasite gut. From Schistosoma japonicum (Blood fluke).
    951..2519    +  CDS            gw (fragment): GAWKY_DROME - Also known as GW182 From Drosophila melanogaster (Fruit fly).
   2550..2589    +  CDS            rop (fragment): Rop protein, which maintains plasmids at low copy number; rop
   2691..2731    +  misc_feature   bom (fragment): basis of mobility region from pBR322
   2836..2940    +  promoter       AmpR promoter: bla
   2941..3801    +  CDS            AmpR: β-lactamase; bla; confers resistance to ampicillin, carbenicillin, and related antibiotics
   3972..4560    +  rep_origin     ori: high-copy-number ColE1/pMB1/pBR322/pUC origin of replication
   4746..4797    -  misc_feature   bom (fragment): basis of mobility region from pBR322
   4804..4881    +  promoter       lacIq promoter: lacI (mutant); In the lacIq allele, a single base change in the promoter boosts expression of the lacI gene about 10-fold.
   4882..5964    +  CDS            lacI: lac repressor; lacI; The lac repressor binds to the lac operator to inhibit transcription in E. coli. This inhibition can be relieved by adding lactose or isopropyl-β-D-thiogalactopyranoside (IPTG).
   5977..5998    +  protein_bind   CAP binding site: CAP binding activates transcription in the presence of cAMP. E. coli catabolite activator protein
   6013..6043    +  promoter       lac promoter: promoter for the E. coli lac operon
   6051..6067    +  protein_bind   lac operator: The lac repressor binds to the lac operator to inhibit transcription in E. coli. This inhibition can be relieved by adding lactose or isopropyl-β-D-thiogalactopyranoside (IPTG). lac repressor encoded by lacI
   6087..6260    +  CDS            lacZα: LacZα fragment of β-galactosidase; lacZ fragment
