[The description below was written by a language model from this plasmid's Addgene catalogue record and pLannotate feature annotations shown in this document.]
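Description:
pGEX-6P-1-DmGW182_862-1384_L is a bacterial expression plasmid built on the pGEX-6P-1 backbone for producing a fragment of the Drosophila melanogaster GW182 protein (gene gw, also called Gawky) in E. coli. It is propagated through a ColE1/pMB1-type origin and selected with ampicillin via the β-lactamase gene and its own promoter. The catalogue entry lists it as low copy, although the annotation tool labels the origin generically as a high-copy family. Only short fragments of rop and the pBR322 bom region are detected. The depositor sequence is 6,533 nt and may be theoretical or based on Sanger reads.

The expression cassette consists of the IPTG-inducible tac promoter followed by a lac operator, driving the Schistosoma japonicum glutathione S-transferase (GST) coding sequence. After a short linker comes the gw fragment, which spans about 1.57 kb, consistent with residues 862–1384 named in the construct title and numbered, per the depositor, on transcript variant A. In the pGEX-6P series the linker normally carries a PreScission protease site for tag removal, but this site is not annotated in the feature table. A plasmid-borne lacI gene under the lacIq promoter supplies abundant repressor to keep the tac promoter off until induction. A residual lac promoter/operator and lacZα segment downstream is part of the backbone.

The resulting GST fusion can be purified on glutathione resin and used in pull-down or binding assays. The associated publication concerns PABPC1-binding sites in GW182 proteins and miRNA-mediated silencing, which suggests use in mapping such interactions. The meaning of the "_L" suffix and the cloning method are not stated.
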