Addgene plasmid #146870: pGEX-6P-1-DmGW182_862-1384_L
Purpose: Bacterial Expression of DmGW182_862-1384
Depositing lab: Elisa Izaurralde. Depositing organization: Max Planck Institute for Developmental Biology. Publication: Two PABPC1-binding sites in GW182 proteins promote miRNA-mediated gene silencing. Huntzinger E, Braun JE, Heimstädt S, Zekri L, Izaurralde E. EMBO J. 2010 Dec 15;29(24):4146-60. doi: 10.1038/emboj.2010.274 PubMed 21063388.
Backbone
  Vector backbone: pGEX-6P-1
  Vector type: Bacterial Expression
Growth in bacteria
  Bacterial resistance: Ampicillin, 100 μg/mL
  Growth temperature: 37°C
  Growth strain: DH5alpha
  Copy number: Low Copy
Gene/Insert
  Gene/Insert name: DmGW182_862-1384
  Species: D. melanogaster (fly)
  Entrez Gene: gw (a.k.a. Dmel_CG31992, CG11484, CG31992, CG9905, Dmel\CG31992, GQ182, GW, GW182, Gw, Gw182, anon-EST:Posey205, dGW182, gw182)
  Cloning method: Unknown
Terms and licenses: Academic/Nonprofit Terms; Industry Terms: Not Available to Industry
Depositor comments: sequence given by NM_166780 varA. Plasmids from this collection were made available to the research community and donated after the lab closed. Please note that the sequence provided by the depositing laboratory may be theoretical/predicted or based on Sanger sequencing results. There may be discrepancies between sequencing results obtained by Addgene and the depositor sequence. If an Addgene verified sequence is not available, please contact before placing your order to request that our lab fully sequence the plasmid.
How to cite: pGEX-6P-1-DmGW182_862-1384_L was a gift from Elisa Izaurralde (Addgene plasmid # 146870 ; http://n2t.net/addgene:146870 ; RRID:Addgene_146870)
